>Addgene plasmid #127611 | pCAG-mEGFP-CaMKIIa (T305D/T306D) | addgene full sequence | sequence record 250748 | Addgene NGS Result
CTGCTTCACTCTCCCCATCTCCCCCCCCTCCCCACCCCCAATTTTGTATTTATTTATTTTTTAATTATTT
TGTGCAGCGATGGGGGCGGGGGGGGGGGGGGGGGCGCGCGCCGGGGGGGGCGGGGCGGGGCGAGGGGCGG
GGCGGGGCGAGGCGGAGAGGTGCGGCGGCAGCCAATCAGAGCGGCGCGCTCCGAAAGTTTCCTTTTATGG
CGAGGCGGCGGCGGCGGCGGCCCTATAAAAAGCGAAGCGCGCGGCGGGCGGGAGTCGCTGCGCGCTGCCT
TCGCCCCGTGCCCCGCTCCGCCGCCGCCTCGCGCCGCCCGCCCCGGCTCTGACTGACCGCGTTACTCCCA
CAGGTGAGCGGGCGGGACGGCCCTTCTCCTCCGGGCTGTAATTAGCGCTTGGTTTAATGACGGCTTGTTT
CTTTTCTGTGGCTGCGTGAAAGCCTTGAGGGGCTCCGGGAGGGCCCTTTGTGCGGGGGGAGCGGCTCGGG
GGGTGCGTGCGTGTGTGTGTGCGTGGGGAGCGCCGCGTGCGGCTCCGCGCTGCCCGGCGGCTGTGAGCGC
TGCGGGCGCGGCGCGGGGCTTTGTGCGCTCCGCAGTGTGCGCGAGGGGAGCGCGGCCGGGGGCGGTGCCC
CGCGGTGCGGGGGGGGCTGCGAGGGGAACAAAGGCTGCGTGCGGGGTGTGTGCGTGGGGGGGTGAGCAGG
GGGTGTGGGCGCGTCGGTCGGGCTGCAACCCCCCCTGCACCCCCCTCCCCGAGTTGCTGAGCACGGCCCG
GCTTCGGGTGCGGGGCTCCGTACGGGGCGTGGCGCGGGGCTCGCCGTGCCGGGCGGGGGGTGGCGGCAGG
TGGGGGTGCCGGGCGGGGCGGGGCCGCCTCGGGCCGGGGAGGGCTCGGGGGAGGGGCGCGGCGGCCCCCG
GAGCGCCGGCGGCTGTCGAGGCGCGGCGAGCCGCAGCCATTGCCTTTTATGGTAATCGTGCGAGAGGGCG
CAGGGACTTCCTTTGTCCCAAATCTGTGCGGAGCCGAAATCTGGGAGGCGCCGCCGCACCCCCTCTAGCG
GGCGCGGGGCGAAGCGGTGCGGCGCCGGCAGGAAGGAAATGGGCGGGGAGGGCCTTCGTGCGTCGCCGCG
CCGCCGTCCCCTTCTCCCTCTCCAGCCTCGGGGCTGTCCGCGGGGGGACGGCTGCCTTCGGGGGGGACGG
GGCAGGGCGGGGTTCGGCTTCTGGCGTGTGACCGGCGGCTCTAGCTAGAGCCTCTGCTAACCATGTTCAT
GCCTTCTTCTTTTTCCTACAGCTCCTGGGCAACGTGCTGGTTATTGTGCTGTCTCATCATTTTGGCAAAG
AATTCGCTAGCGCCACCATGGTGAGCAAGGGCGAGGAGCTGTTCACCGGGGTGGTGCCCATCCTGGTCGA
GCTGGACGGCGACGTAAACGGCCACAAGTTCAGCGTGTCCGGCGAGGGCGAGGGCGATGCCACCTACGGC
AAGCTGACCCTGAAGTTCATCTGCACCACCGGCAAGCTGCCCGTGCCCTGGCCCACCCTCGTGACCACCC
TGACCTACGGCGTGCAGTGCTTCAGCCGCTACCCCGACCACATGAAGCAGCACGACTTCTTCAAGTCCGC
CATGCCCGAAGGCTACGTCCAGGAGCGCACCATCTTCTTCAAGGACGACGGCAACTACAAGACCCGCGCC
GAGGTGAAGTTCGAGGGCGACACCCTGGTGAACCGCATCGAGCTGAAGGGCATCGACTTCAAGGAGGACG
GCAACATCCTGGGGCACAAGCTGGAGTACAACTACAACAGCCACAACGTCTATATCATGGCCGACAAGCA
GAAGAACGGCATCAAGGTGAACTTCAAGATCCGCCACAACATCGAGGACGGCAGCGTGCAGCTCGCCGAC
CACTACCAGCAGAACACCCCCATCGGCGACGGCCCCGTGCTGCTGCCCGACAACCACTACCTGAGCACCC
AGTCCAAGCTGAGCAAAGACCCCAACGAGAAGCGCGATCACATGGTCCTGCTGGAGTTCGTGACCGCCGC
CGGGATCACTCTCGGCATGGACGAGCTGTACAAGTCCGGACTCAGATCTCGAGCTATGGCTACCATCACC
TGCACCCGATTCACGGAAGAGTACCAGCTCTTCGAGGAACTGGGAAAGGGAGCCTTCTCCGTGGTGCGCA
GGTGTGTGAAGGTGCTGGCTGGCCAGGAGTATGCTGCCAAGATTATCAACACCAAGAAGCTCTCAGCCAG
AGATCACCAGAAGTTGGAACGCGAGGCCCGCATCTGCCGCTTGTTGAAGCACCCCAATATCGTCCGACTC
CATGACAGCATCTCCGAGGAGGGGCACCACTACCTTATCTTCGATCTGGTCACTGGTGGGGAGCTGTTCG
AAGACATTGTGGCCCGGGAGTATTACAGTGAGGCTGATGCCAGCCACTGTATCCAGCAGATCCTGGAGGC
TGTGCTACACTGTCACCAGATGGGGGTGGTGCATCGCGACCTGAAGCCTGAGAATCTGTTGCTGGCTTCG
AAGCTCAAGGGTGCTGCGGTGAAGCTGGCAGACTTTGGCCTGGCCATAGAGGTTGAGGGAGAGCAGCAGG
CATGGTTTGGGTTCGCAGGGACACCTGGATACCTCTCCCCAGAAGTGCTGCGGAAGGACCCATACGGGAA
GCCTGTGGACCTGTGGGCCTGTGGCGTCATCCTGTATATCTTGCTGGTTGGGTATCCCCCATTCTGGGAT
GAGGACCAGCACCGCCTGTACCAGCAGATCAAAGCTGGTGCCTACGATTTCCCATCACCAGAATGGGACA
CCGTCACCCCGGAAGCCAAGGATCTGATCAATAAGATGCTGACCATCAACCCGTCCAAACGCATCACGGC
CGCTGAGGCTCTCAAGCACCCCTGGATCTCGCACCGCTCCACTGTGGCCTCCTGCATGCACAGACAGGAG
ACCGTGGACTGCCTGAAGAAGTTCAATGCCAGGAGGAAACTGAAGGGAGCCATCCTCGACGATATGCTGG
CCACCAGGAACTTCTCCGGAGGGAAGAGTGGAGGAAACAAGAAGAATGATGGCGTGAAGGAATCCTCTGA
GAGCACCAACACCACCATCGAGGATGAAGACACCAAAGTGCGCAAACAGGAAATTATCAAAGTGACAGAG
CAGCTGATCGAAGCCATAAGCAATGGAGACTTTGAATCCTACACGAAGATGTGCGACCCTGGAATGACAG
CCTTTGAACCGGAGGCCCTGGGGAACCTGGTCGAGGGCCTGGACTTTCATCGATTCTATTTTGAAAACCT
GTGGTCCCGGAACAGCAAGCCCGTGCACACCACCATCCTGAACCCTCACATCCACCTGATGGGTGACGAG
TCAGCCTGCATCGCCTACATCCGCATCACTCAGTACCTGGATGCGGGTGGCATCCCCCGCACGGCCCAGT
CAGAGGAGACCCGTGTCTGGCACCGCAGGGATGGAAAATGGCAGATCGTCCACTTCCACAGATCTGGGGC
GCCCTCCGTCCTGCCCCATTGAGCGGCCGCGACTCTAGAGTCGACGGATCTTTTTCCCTCTGCCAAAAAT
TATGGGGACATCATGAAGCCCCTTGAGCATCTGACTTCTGGCTAATAAAGGAAATTTATTTTCATTGCAA
TAGTGTGTTGGAATTTTTTGTGTCTCTCACTCGGAAGGACATATGGGAGGGCAAATCATTTAAAACATCA
GAATGAGTATTTGGTTTAGAGTTTGGCAACATATGCCCATATGCTGGCTGCCATGAACAAAGGTTGGCTA
TAAAGAGGTCATCAGTATATGAAACAGCCCCCTGCTGTCCATTCCTTATTCCATAGAAAAGCCTTGACTT
GAGGTTAGATTTTTTTTATATTTTGTTTTGTGTTATTTTTTTCTTTAACATCCCTAAAATTTTCCTTACA
TGTTTTACTAGCCAGATTTTTCCTCCTCTCCTGACTACTCCCAGTCATAGCTGTCCCTCTTCTCTTATGG
AGATCCCTCGACCTGCAGCCCAAGCTTGGCGTAATCATGGTCATAGCTGTTTCCTGTGTGAAATTGTTAT
CCGCTCACAATTCCACACAACATACGAGCCGGAAGCATAAAGTGTAAAGCCTGGGGTGCCTAATGAGTGA
GCTAACTCACATTAATTGCGTTGCGCTCACTGCCCGCTTTCCAGTCGGGAAACCTGTCGTGCCAGCGGAT
CCGCATCTCAATTAGTCAGCAACCATAGTCCCGCCCCTAACTCCGCCCATCCCGCCCCTAACTCCGCCCA
GTTCCGCCCATTCTCCGCCCCATGGCTGACTAATTTTTTTTATTTATGCAGAGGCCGAGGCCGCCTCGGC
CTCTGAGCTATTCCAGAAGTAGTGAGGAGGCTTTTTTGGAGGCCTAGGCTTTTGCAAAAAGCTAACTTGT
TTATTGCAGCTTATAATGGTTACAAATAAAGCAATAGCATCACAAATTTCACAAATAAAGCATTTTTTTC
ACTGCATTCTAGTTGTGGTTTGTCCAAACTCATCAATGTATCTTATCATGTCTGGATCCGCTGCATTAAT
GAATCGGCCAACGCGCGGGGAGAGGCGGTTTGCGTATTGGGCGCTCTTCCGCTTCCTCGCTCACTGACTC
GCTGCGCTCGGTCGTTCGGCTGCGGCGAGCGGTATCAGCTCACTCAAAGGCGGTAATACGGTTATCCACA
GAATCAGGGGATAACGCAGGAAAGAACATGTGAGCAAAAGGCCAGCAAAAGGCCAGGAACCGTAAAAAGG
CCGCGTTGCTGGCGTTTTTCCATAGGCTCCGCCCCCCTGACGAGCATCACAAAAATCGACGCTCAAGTCA
GAGGTGGCGAAACCCGACAGGACTATAAAGATACCAGGCGTTTCCCCCTGGAAGCTCCCTCGTGCGCTCT
CCTGTTCCGACCCTGCCGCTTACCGGATACCTGTCCGCCTTTCTCCCTTCGGGAAGCGTGGCGCTTTCTC
ATAGCTCACGCTGTAGGTATCTCAGTTCGGTGTAGGTCGTTCGCTCCAAGCTGGGCTGTGTGCACGAACC
CCCCGTTCAGCCCGACCGCTGCGCCTTATCCGGTAACTATCGTCTTGAGTCCAACCCGGTAAGACACGAC
TTATCGCCACTGGCAGCAGCCACTGGTAACAGGATTAGCAGAGCGAGGTATGTAGGCGGTGCTACAGAGT
TCTTGAAGTGGTGGCCTAACTACGGCTACACTAGAAGAACAGTATTTGGTATCTGCGCTCTGCTGAAGCC
AGTTACCTTCGGAAAAAGAGTTGGTAGCTCTTGATCCGGCAAACAAACCACCGCTGGTAGCGGTGGTTTT
TTTGTTTGCAAGCAGCAGATTACGCGCAGAAAAAAAGGATCTCAAGAAGATCCTTTGATCTTTTCTACGG
GGTCTGACGCTCAGTGGAACGAAAACTCACGTTAAGGGATTTTGGTCATGAGATTATCAAAAAGGATCTT
CACCTAGATCCTTTTAAATTAAAAATGAAGTTTTAAATCAATCTAAAGTATATATGAGTAAACTTGGTCT
GACAGTTACCAATGCTTAATCAGTGAGGCACCTATCTCAGCGATCTGTCTATTTCGTTCATCCATAGTTG
CCTGACTCCCCGTCGTGTAGATAACTACGATACGGGAGGGCTTACCATCTGGCCCCAGTGCTGCAATGAT
ACCGCGAGACCCACGCTCACCGGCTCCAGATTTATCAGCAATAAACCAGCCAGCCGGAAGGGCCGAGCGC
AGAAGTGGTCCTGCAACTTTATCCGCCTCCATCCAGTCTATTAATTGTTGCCGGGAAGCTAGAGTAAGTA
GTTCGCCAGTTAATAGTTTGCGCAACGTTGTTGCCATTGCTACAGGCATCGTGGTGTCACGCTCGTCGTT
TGGTATGGCTTCATTCAGCTCCGGTTCCCAACGATCAAGGCGAGTTACATGATCCCCCATGTTGTGCAAA
AAAGCGGTTAGCTCCTTCGGTCCTCCGATCGTTGTCAGAAGTAAGTTGGCCGCAGTGTTATCACTCATGG
TTATGGCAGCACTGCATAATTCTCTTACTGTCATGCCATCCGTAAGATGCTTTTCTGTGACTGGTGAGTA
CTCAACCAAGTCATTCTGAGAATAGTGTATGCGGCGACCGAGTTGCTCTTGCCCGGCGTCAATACGGGAT
AATACCGCGCCACATAGCAGAACTTTAAAAGTGCTCATCATTGGAAAACGTTCTTCGGGGCGAAAACTCT
CAAGGATCTTACCGCTGTTGAGATCCAGTTCGATGTAACCCACTCGTGCACCCAACTGATCTTCAGCATC
TTTTACTTTCACCAGCGTTTCTGGGTGAGCAAAAACAGGAAGGCAAAATGCCGCAAAAAAGGGAATAAGG
GCGACACGGAAATGTTGAATACTCATACTCTTCCTTTTTCAATATTATTGAAGCATTTATCAGGGTTATT
GTCTCATGAGCGGATACATATTTGAATGTATTTAGAAAAATAAACAAATAGGGGTTCCGCGCACATTTCC
CCGAAAAGTGCCACCTGGGTCGATCGACATTGATTATTGACTAGTTATTAATAGTAATCAATTACGGGGT
CATTAGTTCATAGCCCATATATGGAGTTCCGCGTTACATAACTTACGGTAAATGGCCCGCCTGGCTGACC
GCCCAACGACCCCCGCCCATTGACGTCAATAATGACGTATGTTCCCATAGTAACGCCAATAGGGACTTTC
CATTGACGTCAATGGGTGGAGTATTTACGGTAAACTGCCCACTTGGCAGTACATCAAGTGTATCATATGC
CAAGTACGCCCCCTATTGACGTCAATGACGGTAAATGGCCCGCCTGGCATTATGCCCAGTACATGACCTT
ATGGGACTTTCCTACTTGGCAGTACATCTACGTATTAGTCATCGCTATTACCATGGTCGAGGTGAGCCCC
ACGTT
Features (pLannotate 1.2.2; 19 found; start..end, strand, type, name):
    261..1281    +  intron         chimeric intron: chimera between introns from chicken β-actin and rabbit β-globin
   1279..1335    +  CDS            HBB (fragment): HBB_LEPEU - Experimental evidence at protein level: Swiss-Prot protein existence level 1. Involved in oxygen transport from the lung to the various peripheral tissues. From Lepus europaeus (European hare).
   1348..2064    +  CDS            mEGFP: mEGFP is a basic (constitutively fluorescent) green fluorescent protein published in 2002, derived from Aequorea victoria. It has moderate acid sensitivity.
   2065..2085    +  misc_feature   MCS (fragment): multiple cloning site
   2086..3519    +  CDS            Camk2a: KCC2A_MOUSE - Experimental evidence at protein level: Swiss-Prot protein existence level 1. [Isoform Alpha KAP]: Has no kinase activity. From Mus musculus (Mouse).
   3614..3669    +  polyA_signal   β-globin poly(A) signal: rabbit β-globin polyadenylation signal (Gil and Proudfoot, 1987)
   4054..4070    -  protein_bind   lac operator: The lac repressor binds to the lac operator to inhibit transcription in E. coli. This inhibition can be relieved by adding lactose or isopropyl-β-D-thiogalactopyranoside (IPTG). lac repressor encoded by lacI
   4078..4108    -  promoter       lac promoter: promoter for the E. coli lac operon
   4123..4144    -  protein_bind   CAP binding site: CAP binding activates transcription in the presence of cAMP. E. coli catabolite activator protein
   4157..4196    -  CDS            lacI (fragment): lac repressor; lacI; The lac repressor binds to the lac operator to inhibit transcription in E. coli. This inhibition can be relieved by adding lactose or isopropyl-β-D-thiogalactopyranoside (IPTG).
   4203..4225    +  promoter       SV40 promoter (fragment): SV40 enhancer and early promoter
   4249..4384    +  rep_origin     SV40 ori: SV40 origin of replication
   4404..4538    +  polyA_signal   SV40 poly(A) signal: SV40 polyadenylation signal
   4540..4594    -  CDS            lacI (fragment): lac repressor; lacI; The lac repressor binds to the lac operator to inhibit transcription in E. coli. This inhibition can be relieved by adding lactose or isopropyl-β-D-thiogalactopyranoside (IPTG).
   4777..5365    -  rep_origin     ori: high-copy-number ColE1/pMB1/pBR322/pUC origin of replication
   5536..6396    -  CDS            AmpR: β-lactamase; bla; confers resistance to ampicillin, carbenicillin, and related antibiotics
   6397..6501    -  promoter       AmpR promoter: bla
   6536..6915    +  enhancer       CMV enhancer: human cytomegalovirus immediate early enhancer
   6917..260     +  promoter       chicken β-actin promoter (across the origin): No description available
