[The description below was written by a language model from this plasmid's Addgene catalogue record, the feature table of its GenBank file and pLannotate feature annotations shown in this document.]
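Description:
pCAG-mEGFP-CaMKIIa (T305D/T306D) is a mammalian expression plasmid of about 6.9 kb, built on a customized backbone, that produces a green fluorescent fusion of a mutant rat Ca2+/calmodulin-dependent protein kinase II alpha (Camk2a). It is propagated in E. coli through a high-copy ColE1/pUC-type origin and selected with ampicillin via the β-lactamase gene and its native promoter. The backbone also retains lac promoter/operator remnants and an SV40 origin of replication with an adjacent SV40 polyadenylation signal. No mammalian selection marker is annotated.

Expression is driven by the composite CAG promoter: the CMV immediate-early enhancer, the chicken β-actin promoter and a chimeric β-actin/β-globin intron, which together give strong, broadly active transcription in mammalian cells. Downstream, a Kozak consensus precedes monomeric EGFP (carrying the A206K monomerizing mutation), which is joined through a short multiple-cloning-site remnant to the N terminus of the 1,434 bp CaMKIIα coding sequence. A rabbit β-globin polyadenylation signal terminates the transcript.

The record is inconsistent about the mutation. The name and purpose specify T305D/T306D, aspartate substitutions that would mimic phosphorylation at these sites in the calmodulin-binding region, whereas the mutation field says the threonines were changed to alanine. This cannot be resolved from the information given. The held GenBank record covers only a 2.3 kb portion spanning the fusion cassette, while the automated annotation covers the full sequence. The plasmid serves as a fluorescent reporter for the mutant kinase, and the associated publication concerns CaMKII activation mechanisms in single dendritic spines.
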