Addgene plasmid #127611: pCAG-mEGFP-CaMKIIa (T305D/T306D)
Purpose: Fluorescent reporter for mutant Ca2+/calmodulin-dependent protein kinase II alpha (T305D/T306D)
Depositing lab: Ryohei Yasuda. Depositing organization: Max Planck Florida Institute. Publication: Mechanisms of Ca(2+)/calmodulin-dependent kinase II activation in single dendritic spines. Chang JY, Nakahata Y, Hayano Y, Yasuda R. Nat Commun. 2019 Jun 25;10(1):2784. doi: 10.1038/s41467-019-10694-z. PubMed 31239443.
Backbone
  Vector backbone: Customized Vector
  Total vector size (bp): 6921
  Vector type: Mammalian Expression
Growth in bacteria
  Bacterial resistance: Ampicillin, 100 μg/mL
  Growth temperature: 37°C
  Growth strain: DH5alpha
  Copy number: Unknown
Gene/Insert
  Gene/Insert name: calcium/calmodulin-dependent protein kinase II alpha (alt names: CaMKIIa; Camk2a)
  Species: R. norvegicus (rat)
  Insert size (bp): 1434
  Mutation: changed Threonine 305/306 to Alanine
  GenBank ID: NM_012920.1
  Entrez Gene: Camk2a (a.k.a. PK2CDD, PKCCD)
  Promoter: pCAG
  Tag / fusion protein: mEGFP (N terminal on insert)
  Cloning method: Unknown
  Sequencing primers: 5′ GCCTCTGCTAACCATGTTC, AGAGCAGCAGGCATGGTTT
Terms and licenses: Academic/Nonprofit Terms; Industry Terms: Not Available to Industry
How to cite: pCAG-mEGFP-CaMKIIa (T305D/T306D) was a gift from Ryohei Yasuda (Addgene plasmid # 127611 ; http://n2t.net/addgene:127611 ; RRID:Addgene_127611)
