LOCUS       Exported 2300 bp ds-DNA linear SYN 23-MAY-2021
DEFINITION  Fluorescent reporter for mutant Ca2+/calmodulin-dependent protein
            kinase II alpha (T305D/T306D).
ACCESSION   .
VERSION     .
KEYWORDS    pCAG-mEGFP-CaMKIIa (T305D/T306D)
SOURCE      synthetic DNA construct
  ORGANISM  synthetic DNA construct
REFERENCE   1 (bases 1 to 2300)
  AUTHORS   Chang JY, Nakahata Y, Hayano Y, Yasuda R
  TITLE     Mechanisms of Ca(2+)/calmodulin-dependent kinase II activation in
            single dendritic spines.
  JOURNAL   Nat Commun. 2019 Jun 25;10(1):2784. doi: 10.1038/s41467-019-10694-z.
  PUBMED    31239443
REFERENCE   2 (bases 1 to 2300)
  AUTHORS   .
  TITLE     Direct Submission
  JOURNAL   Exported May 23, 2021 from SnapGene Server 1.1.58
            http://www.snapgene.com
FEATURES             Location/Qualifiers
     source          1..2300
                     /organism="synthetic DNA construct"
                     /mol_type="other DNA"
     regulatory      50..59
                     /regulatory_class="other"
                     /note="vertebrate consensus sequence for strong initiation
                     of translation (Kozak, 1987)"
     CDS             56..772
                     /codon_start=1
                     /product="enhanced GFP with monomerizing A206K mutation
                     (Zacharias et al., 2002)"
                     /label=mEGFP
                     /note="mammalian codon-optimized"
                     /translation="MVSKGEELFTGVVPILVELDGDVNGHKFSVSGEGEGDATYGKLTL
                     KFICTTGKLPVPWPTLVTTLTYGVQCFSRYPDHMKQHDFFKSAMPEGYVQERTIFFKDD
                     GNYKTRAEVKFEGDTLVNRIELKGIDFKEDGNILGHKLEYNYNSHNVYIMADKQKNGIK
                     VNFKIRHNIEDGSVQLADHYQQNTPIGDGPVLLPDNHYLSTQSKLSKDPNEKRDHMVLL
                     EFVTAAGITLGMDELYK"
     primer_bind     complement(101..122)
                     /label=EGFP-N
                     /note="EGFP, reverse primer"
     primer_bind     complement(362..381)
                     /label=EXFP-R
                     /note="For distinguishing EGFP variants, reverse primer"
     primer_bind     709..730
                     /label=EGFP-C
                     /note="EGFP, forward primer"
     primer_bind     complement(2257..2276)
                     /label=Bglob-pA-R
                     /note="Rabbit beta-globin polyA region, reverse primer"
ORIGIN
        1 cgtgctggtt attgtgctgt ctcatcattt tggcaaagaa ttcgctagcg ccaccatggt
       61 gagcaagggc gaggagctgt tcaccggggt ggtgcccatc ctggtcgagc tggacggcga
      121 cgtaaacggc cacaagttca gcgtgtccgg cgagggcgag ggcgatgcca cctacggcaa
      181 gctgaccctg aagttcatct gcaccaccgg caagctgccc gtgccctggc ccaccctcgt
      241 gaccaccctg acctacggcg tgcagtgctt cagccgctac cccgaccaca tgaagcagca
      301 cgacttcttc aagtccgcca tgcccgaagg ctacgtccag gagcgcacca tcttcttcaa
      361 ggacgacggc aactacaaga cccgcgccga ggtgaagttc gagggcgaca ccctggtgaa
      421 ccgcatcgag ctgaagggca tcgacttcaa ggaggacggc aacatcctgg ggcacaagct
      481 ggagtacaac tacaacagcc acaacgtcta tatcatggcc gacaagcaga agaacggcat
      541 caaggtgaac ttcaagatcc gccacaacat cgaggacggc agcgtgcagc tcgccgacca
      601 ctaccagcag aacaccccca tcggcgacgg ccccgtgctg ctgcccgaca accactacct
      661 gagcacccag tccaagctga gcaaagaccc caacgagaag cgcgatcaca tggtcctgct
      721 ggagttcgtg accgccgccg ggatcactct cggcatggac gagctgtaca agtccggact
      781 cagatctcga gctatggcta ccatcacctg cacccgattc acggaagagt accagctctt
      841 cgaggaactg ggaaagggag ccttctccgt ggtgcgcagg tgtgtgaagg tgctggctgg
      901 ccaggagtat gctgccaaga ttatcaacac caagaagctc tcagccagag atcaccagaa
      961 gttggaacgc gaggcccgca tctgccgctt gttgaagcac cccaatatcg tccgactcca
     1021 tgacagcatc tccgaggagg ggcaccacta ccttatcttc gatctggtca ctggtgggga
     1081 gctgttcgaa gacattgtgg cccgggagta ttacagtgag gctgatgcca gccactgtat
     1141 ccagcagatc ctggaggctg tgctacactg tcaccagatg ggggtggtgc atcgcgacct
     1201 gaagcctgag aatctgttgc tggcttcgaa gctcaagggt gctgcggtga agctggcaga
     1261 ctttggcctg gccatagagg ttgagggaga gcagcaggca tggtttgggt tcgcagggac
     1321 acctggatac ctctccccag aagtgctgcg gaaggaccca tacgggaagc ctgtggacct
     1381 gtgggcctgt ggcgtcatcc tgtatatctt gctggttggg tatcccccat tctgggatga
     1441 ggaccagcac cgcctgtacc agcagatcaa agctggtgcc tacgatttcc catcaccaga
     1501 atgggacacc gtcaccccgg aagccaagga tctgatcaat aagatgctga ccatcaaccc
     1561 gtccaaacgc atcacggccg ctgaggctct caagcacccc tggatctcgc accgctccac
     1621 tgtggcctcc tgcatgcaca gacaggagac cgtggactgc ctgaagaagt tcaatgccag
     1681 gaggaaactg aagggagcca tcctcgacga tatgctggcc accaggaact tctccggagg
     1741 gaagagtgga ggaaacaaga agaatgatgg cgtgaaggaa tcctctgaga gcaccaacac
     1801 caccatcgag gatgaagaca ccaaagtgcg caaacaggaa attatcaaag tgacagagca
     1861 gctgatcgaa gccataagca atggagactt tgaatcctac acgaagatgt gcgaccctgg
     1921 aatgacagcc tttgaaccgg aggccctggg gaacctggtc gagggcctgg actttcatcg
     1981 attctatttt gaaaacctgt ggtcccggaa cagcaagccc gtgcacacca ccatcctgaa
     2041 ccctcacatc cacctgatgg gtgacgagtc agcctgcatc gcctacatcc gcatcactca
     2101 gtacctggat gcgggtggca tcccccgcac ggcccagtca gaggagaccc gtgtctggca
     2161 ccgcagggat ggaaaatggc agatcgtcca cttccacaga tctggggcgc cctccgtcct
     2221 gccccattga gcggccgcga ctctagagtc gacggatctt tttccctctg ccaaaaatta
     2281 tggggacatc atgaagcccc
//
